Addgene plasmid #43711: III-TGTA
Depositing lab: Chad Cowan & Kiran Musunuru. Depositing organization: Harvard University. Publication: A TALEN Genome-Editing System for Generating Human Stem Cell-Based Disease Models. Ding Q, Lee YK, Schaefer EA, Peters DT, Veres A, Kim K, Kuperwasser N, Motola DL, Meissner TB, Hendriks WT, Trevisan M, Gupta RM, Moisan A, Banks E, Friesen M, Schinzel RT, Xia F, Tang A, Xia Y, Figueroa E, Wann A, Ahfeldt T, Daheron L, Zhang F, Rubin LL, Peng LF, Chung RT, Musunuru K, Cowan CA. Cell Stem Cell. 2012 Dec 12. pii: S1934-5909(12)00645-5. doi: 10.1016/j.stem.2012.11.011. PubMed 23246482.
Backbone
  Vector backbone: pCRII-TOPO
  Backbone manufacturer: Invitrogen
  Backbone size w/o insert (bp): 3973
  Vector type: Bacterial Cloning
Growth in bacteria
  Bacterial resistance: Ampicillin and Kanamycin, 100 & 50 μg/mL
  Growth temperature: 37°C
  Growth strain: Top10
  Copy number: High Copy
Gene/Insert
  Gene/Insert name: III-TGTA
  Species: Synthetic
  Insert size (bp): 426
  Cloning method: TOPO Cloning
  Sequencing primers: 5′ T7; 3′ M13-rev
Terms and licenses: Academic/Nonprofit Terms; Industry Terms: Not Available to Industry
How to cite: III-TGTA was a gift from Chad Cowan & Kiran Musunuru (Addgene plasmid # 43711 ; http://n2t.net/addgene:43711 ; RRID:Addgene_43711)
