[The description below was written by a language model from this plasmid's Addgene catalogue record.]
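Description:
III-TGTA is a bacterial cloning plasmid built on the commercial pCRII-TOPO backbone (about 4 kb without insert), into which a 426 bp synthetic fragment was introduced by TOPO cloning. It is a high-copy plasmid propagated in E. coli and carries both ampicillin and kanamycin resistance, so either or both drugs can be used for selection. The insert sits between the T7 and M13-reverse priming sites of the vector, which are listed as the sequencing primers for verifying it. No feature table is provided, so other backbone elements are not itemised in the record.

The record describes the insert only by its name and as synthetic; it gives no promoter, tag or reporter, and as a cloning vector the plasmid is not intended to express anything in its own right. The associated publication describes a TALEN genome-editing system for generating human stem cell-based disease models. In that context, the name and the insert size (roughly what four TAL effector repeats of about 34 codons each would occupy) suggest a pre-assembled tetramer of repeat modules recognising the bases T-G-T-A, with "III" presumably denoting its position in an ordered assembly scheme. This is an inference, not something the record states explicitly. On that reading, III-TGTA would be one member of a library of building-block plasmids from which repeat blocks are excised or amplified and joined in order to build a custom TALE DNA-binding array, which is then fused to a nuclease domain in a separate expression vector for targeted editing in human cells.
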