>Addgene plasmid #43711 | III-TGTA | depositor partial sequence | sequence record 58976 | III-TGTA sequence 426 bps
CGTCTCGGCTCACCCCAGAGCAGGTCGTGGCCATTGCCTCGAATGGAGGGGGCAAACAGGCGTTGGAAAC
CGTACAACGATTGCTGCCGGTGCTGTGCCAAGCGCACGGACTCACCCCAGAGCAGGTCGTGGCAATCGCG
AGCAATAACGGCGGAAAACAGGCTTTGGAAACGGTGCAGAGGCTCCTTCCAGTGCTGTGCCAAGCGCACG
GCCTCACCCCAGAGCAGGTCGTGGCCATTGCCTCGAATGGAGGGGGCAAACAGGCGTTGGAAACCGTACA
ACGATTGCTGCCGGTGCTGTGCCAAGCGCACGGATTAACCCCAGAGCAGGTCGTGGCAATCGCCTCCAAC
ATTGGCGGGAAACAGGCACTCGAGACTGTCCAGCGCCTGCTTCCCGTGCTGTGCCAAGCGCACGGACTCA
GAGACG
