>Addgene plasmid #43711 | III-TGTA | addgene partial sequence | sequence record 61780 | M13-F20 5'-TGTAAAACGACGGCCAGT-3'
TTGGGCGAATTGGGCCCTCTAGATGCATGCTCGAGCGGCCGCCAGTGTGATGGATATCTGCAGAATTCGC
CCTTGCGCGTCTCGGCTCACCCCAGAGCAGGTCGTGGCCATTGCCTCGAATGGAGGGGGCAAACAGGCGT
TGGAAACCGTACAACGATTGCTGCCGGTGCTGTGCCAAGCGCACGGACTCACCCCAGAGCAGGTCGTGGC
AATCGCGAGCAATAACGGCGGAAAACAGGCTTTGGAAACGGTGCAGAGGCTCCTTCCAGTGCTGTGCCAA
GCGCACGGCCTCACCCCAGAGCAGGTCGTGGCCATTGCCTCGAATGGAGGGGGCAAACAGGCGTTGGAAA
CCGTACAACGATTGCTGCCGGTGCTGTGCCAAGCGCACGGATTAACCCCAGAGCAGGTCGTGGCAATCGC
CTCCAACATTGGCGGGAAACAGGCACTCGAGACTGTCCAGCGCCTGCTTCCCGTGCTGTGCCAAGCGCAC
GGACTCAGAGACGTGGGCACAGGAAAGAAGGGCGAATTCCAGCACACTGGCGGCCGTTACTAGTGGATCC
GAGCTCGGTACCAAGCTTGATGCATAGCTTGAGTATTCTATAGTGTCACCTAAATAGCTTGGCGTAATCA
TGGTCATAGCTGTTTCCTGTGTGAAATTGTTATCCGCTCACAATTCCACACAACATACGAGCCGGAAGCA
TAAAGTGTAAAGCCTGGGGTGCCTAATGAGTGAGCTAACTCACATTAATTGCGTTGCGCTCACTGCCCGC
TTTCCAGTCGGGAAACCTGTCGTGCCAGCTGCATTAATGAATCGGCCAACGCGCGGGGAGAGGCGGTTTG
CGTATTGGGCGCTCTTCCGCTTCCTCGCTCACTGACTCGCTGCGCTCGGTCGTTCGGCTGCGGCGAGCGG
TATCAGCTCACTCAAAGGCGGTAATACGTTCC
